Addgene plasmid #170573: PLIN2-V5-APEX2
Purpose: A C-terminal APEX2 fusion to the mouse perilipin-2 protein PLIN2
Depositing lab: James Olzmann. Depositing organization: University of California, Berkeley. Publication: A Proximity Labeling Strategy Provides Insights into the Composition and Dynamics of Lipid Droplet Proteomes. Bersuker K, Peterson CWH, To M, Sahl SJ, Savikhin V, Grossman EA, Nomura DK, Olzmann JA. Dev Cell. 2018 Jan 8;44(1):97-112.e7. doi: 10.1016/j.devcel.2017.11.020. Epub 2017 Dec 21. PubMed 29275994.
Backbone
  Vector backbone: pLenti CMV/TO Puro DEST
  Backbone size w/o insert (bp): 9594
  Total vector size (bp): 11640
  Vector type: Mammalian Expression, Lentiviral
  Selectable markers: Puromycin
Growth in bacteria
  Bacterial resistance: Ampicillin, 100 μg/mL
  Growth temperature: 37°C
  Growth strain: NEB Stable
  Copy number: Unknown
Gene/Insert
  Gene/Insert name: PLIN2
  Species: M. musculus (mouse)
  Insert size (bp): 2034
  Entrez Gene: Plin2 (a.k.a. ADPH, Adfp, Adrp)
  Promoter: CMV
  Tag / fusion protein: V5-APEX2 (C terminal on insert)
  Cloning method: Unknown
  Sequencing primers: 5′ CMV forward; 3′ WPRE-R
Terms and licenses: Academic/Nonprofit Terms; Industry Terms: Not Available to Industry
How to cite: PLIN2-V5-APEX2 was a gift from James Olzmann (Addgene plasmid # 170573 ; http://n2t.net/addgene:170573 ; RRID:Addgene_170573)
