[The description below was written by a language model from this plasmid's Addgene catalogue record and pLannotate feature annotations shown in this document.]
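Description:
PLIN2-V5-APEX2 is a lentiviral mammalian expression plasmid built on the pLenti CMV/TO Puro DEST Gateway destination backbone. It is propagated in E. coli through a high-copy ColE1/pUC-type origin with ampicillin resistance (AmpR), and the backbone also carries f1 and SV40 origins. The viral portion has a third-generation-style layout. An RSV promoter drives a truncated HIV-1 5' LTR, followed by the Ψ packaging signal, the RRE for Rev-dependent export of the genomic RNA, and the cPPT/CTS. A second truncated LTR and an SV40 poly(A) signal close the transfer cassette.

The payload is mouse perilipin-2 (Plin2, also known as ADRP/Adfp), a lipid droplet protein, fused at its C terminus to a V5 epitope and the engineered soybean ascorbate peroxidase APEX2. The V5 tag is listed in the catalogue but not separately annotated; it presumably lies in the short gap between the Plin2 and APEX2 coding regions. The fusion sits between attB1 and attB2 sites left by Gateway recombination. It is expressed from the CMV enhancer/promoter followed by two tet operator sequences (the "TO" element), which allow tetracycline-regulated expression in cells that supply the Tet repressor. A downstream WPRE enhances transcript expression, and a separate PGK promoter drives puromycin N-acetyltransferase for selecting transduced cells.

The associated study used proximity labeling to profile lipid droplet proteomes, consistent with PLIN2 directing APEX2 to the droplet surface. The sequenced record is 10,097 nt, shorter than the 11,640 bp total listed in the catalogue, and the record does not explain the difference.
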