Features (pLannotate 1.2.2; 33 found; start..end, strand, type, name):
      1..227     +  promoter       RSV promoter: Rous sarcoma virus enhancer/promoter
    228..408     +  LTR            5' LTR (truncated): truncated 5' long terminal repeat (LTR) from HIV-1
    455..580     +  misc_feature   HIV-1 Ψ: packaging signal of human immunodeficiency virus type 1
    564..927     +  CDS            HIV-1 gag (fragment): gag protein from human immunodeficiency virus 1; gag
   1073..1306    +  misc_feature   RRE: The Rev response element (RRE) of HIV-1 allows for Rev-dependent mRNA export from the nucleus to the cytoplasm.
   1683..1783    +  CDS            Rev (fragment): human immunodeficiency virus 1 (HIV-1) Rev protein; rev; enhances nuclear export of unspliced and incompletely spliced viral mRNAs
   1802..1918    +  misc_feature   cPPT/CTS: central polypurine tract and central termination sequence of HIV-1
   1941..2244    +  enhancer       CMV enhancer: human cytomegalovirus immediate early enhancer
   2245..2448    +  promoter       CMV promoter: human cytomegalovirus (CMV) immediate early promoter
   2450..2469    +  promoter       PLtetO-1 promoter (fragment): modified phage lambda PL promoter with tet operator sites (Lutz and Bujard, 1997)
   2471..2490    +  promoter       PLtetO-1 promoter (fragment): modified phage lambda PL promoter with tet operator sites (Lutz and Bujard, 1997)
   2530..2554    +  protein_bind   attB1: mutant version of attB; recombination site for the Gateway® BP reaction BP Clonase™
   2609..3883    +  CDS            Plin2: PLIN2_MOUSE - Also known as Adfp, Adrp. Experimental evidence at protein level: Swiss-Prot protein existence level 1. May be involved in development and maintenance of adipose tissue. From Mus musculus (Mouse).
   3935..4681    +  CDS            APEX2: soybean ascorbate peroxidase, engineered to serve as a monomeric tag for electron microscopy and live-cell proteomics (Lam et al., 2015) more active than the original APEX due to the A134P mutation
   4702..4726    -  protein_bind   attB2: mutant version of attB; recombination site for the Gateway® BP reaction BP Clonase™
   4757..5345    +  misc_feature   WPRE: woodchuck hepatitis virus posttranscriptional regulatory element
   5359..5858    +  promoter       PGK promoter: mouse phosphoglycerate kinase 1 promoter
   5879..6478    +  CDS            PuroR: puromycin N-acetyltransferase; pac from Streptomyces alboniger; confers resistance to puromycin
   6546..6683    +  CDS            nef (fragment): NEF_HV1LA - Experimental evidence at protein level: Swiss-Prot protein existence level 1. Extracellular Nef protein targets CD4(+) T-lymphocytes for apoptosis by interacting with CXCR4 surface receptors. From Human immunodeficiency virus type 1 group M subtype B (isolate Lai) (HIV-1).
   6669..6849    +  LTR            5' LTR (truncated): truncated 5' long terminal repeat (LTR) from HIV-1
   6921..7042    +  polyA_signal   SV40 poly(A) signal: SV40 polyadenylation signal
   7082..7217    +  rep_origin     SV40 ori: SV40 origin of replication
   7238..7256    -  promoter       T7 promoter: promoter for bacteriophage T7 RNA polymerase
   7264..7419    +  CDS            lacZα (fragment): LacZα fragment of β-galactosidase; lacZ fragment
   7424..7852    +  rep_origin     f1 ori (sequence partly withheld): f1 bacteriophage origin of replication; arrow indicates direction of (+) strand synthesis
   7905..8009    +  promoter       AmpR promoter: bla
   8010..8870    +  CDS            AmpR: β-lactamase; bla; confers resistance to ampicillin, carbenicillin, and related antibiotics
   9041..9629    +  rep_origin     ori: high-copy-number ColE1/pMB1/pBR322/pUC origin of replication
   9812..9904    +  CDS            lacI (fragment): lac repressor; lacI; The lac repressor binds to the lac operator to inhibit transcription in E. coli. This inhibition can be relieved by adding lactose or isopropyl-β-D-thiogalactopyranoside (IPTG).
   9917..9938    +  protein_bind   CAP binding site: CAP binding activates transcription in the presence of cAMP. E. coli catabolite activator protein
   9953..9983    +  promoter       lac promoter: promoter for the E. coli lac operon
   9991..10007   +  protein_bind   lac operator: The lac repressor binds to the lac operator to inhibit transcription in E. coli. This inhibition can be relieved by adding lactose or isopropyl-β-D-thiogalactopyranoside (IPTG). lac repressor encoded by lacI
  10052..10070   +  promoter       T3 promoter: promoter for bacteriophage T3 RNA polymerase
>Addgene plasmid #170573 | PLIN2-V5-APEX2 | addgene full sequence | sequence record 335762 | Addgene NGS Result
TGTAGTCTTATGCAATACTCTTGTAGTCTTGCAACATGGTAACGATGAGTTAGCAACATGCCTTACAAGG
AGAGAAAAAGCACCGTGCATGCCGATTGGTGGAAGTAAGGTGGTACGATCGTGCCTTATTAGGAAGGCAA
CAGACGGGTCTGACATGGATTGGACGAACCACTGAATTGCCGCATTGCAGAGATATTGTATTTAAGTGCC
TAGCTCGATACATAAACGGGTCTCTCTGGTTAGACCAGATCTGAGCCTGGGAGCTCTCTGGCTAACTAGG
GAACCCACTGCTTAAGCCTCAATAAAGCTTGCCTTGAGTGCTTCAAGTAGTGTGTGCCCGTCTGTTGTGT
GACTCTGGTAACTAGAGATCCCTCAGACCCTTTTAGTCAGTGTGGAAAATCTCTAGCAGTGGCGCCCGAA
CAGGGACTTGAAAGCGAAAGGGAAACCAGAGGAGCTCTCTCGACGCAGGACTCGGCTTGCTGAAGCGCGC
ACGGCAAGAGGCGAGGGGCGGCGACTGGTGAGTACGCCAAAAATTTTGACTAGCGGAGGCTAGAAGGAGA
GAGATGGGTGCGAGAGCGTCAGTATTAAGCGGGGGAGAATTAGATCGCGATGGGAAAAAATTCGGTTAAG
GCCAGGGGGAAAGAAAAAATATAAATTAAAACATATAGTATGGGCAAGCAGGGAGCTAGAACGATTCGCA
GTTAATCCTGGCCTGTTAGAAACATCAGAAGGCTGTAGACAAATACTGGGACAGCTACAACCATCCCTTC
AGACAGGATCAGAAGAACTTAGATCATTATATAATACAGTAGCAACCCTCTATTGTGTGCATCAAAGGAT
AGAGATAAAAGACACCAAGGAAGCTTTAGACAAGATAGAGGAAGAGCAAAACAAAAGTAAGACCACCGCA
CAGCAAGCGGCCGCTGATCTTCAGACCTGGAGGAGGAGATATGAGGGACAATTGGAGAAGTGAATTATAT
AAATATAAAGTAGTAAAAATTGAACCATTAGGAGTAGCACCCACCAAGGCAAAGAGAAGAGTGGTGCAGA
GAGAAAAAAGAGCAGTGGGAATAGGAGCTTTGTTCCTTGGGTTCTTGGGAGCAGCAGGAAGCACTATGGG
CGCAGCGTCAATGACGCTGACGGTACAGGCCAGACAATTATTGTCTGGTATAGTGCAGCAGCAGAACAAT
TTGCTGAGGGCTATTGAGGCGCAACAGCATCTGTTGCAACTCACAGTCTGGGGCATCAAGCAGCTCCAGG
CAAGAATCCTGGCTGTGGAAAGATACCTAAAGGATCAACAGCTCCTGGGGATTTGGGGTTGCTCTGGAAA
ACTCATTTGCACCACTGCTGTGCCTTGGAATGCTAGTTGGAGTAATAAATCTCTGGAACAGATTTGGAAT
CACACGACCTGGATGGAGTGGGACAGAGAAATTAACAATTACACAAGCTTAATACACTCCTTAATTGAAG
AATCGCAAAACCAGCAAGAAAAGAATGAACAAGAATTATTGGAATTAGATAAATGGGCAAGTTTGTGGAA
TTGGTTTAACATAACAAATTGGCTGTGGTATATAAAATTATTCATAATGATAGTAGGAGGCTTGGTAGGT
TTAAGAATAGTTTTTGCTGTACTTTCTATAGTGAATAGAGTTAGGCAGGGATATTCACCATTATCGTTTC
AGACCCACCTCCCAACCCCGAGGGGACCCGACAGGCCCGAAGGAATAGAAGAAGAAGGTGGAGAGAGAGA
CAGAGACAGATCCATTCGATTAGTGAACGGATCTCGACGGTATCGGTTAACTTTTAAAAGAAAAGGGGGG
ATTGGGGGGTACAGTGCAGGGGAAAGAATAGTAGACATAATAGCAACAGACATACAAACTAAAGAATTAC
AAAAACAAATTACAAAATTCAAAATTTTATCGATAAGCTTGGGAGTTCCGCGTTACATAACTTACGGTAA
ATGGCCCGCCTGGCTGACCGCCCAACGACCCCCGCCCATTGACGTCAATAATGACGTATGTTCCCATAGT
AACGCCAATAGGGACTTTCCATTGACGTCAATGGGTGGAGTATTTACGGTAAACTGCCCACTTGGCAGTA
CATCAAGTGTATCATATGCCAAGTACGCCCCCTATTGACGTCAATGACGGTAAATGGCCCGCCTGGCATT
ATGCCCAGTACATGACCTTATGGGACTTTCCTACTTGGCAGTACATCTACGTATTAGTCATCGCTATTAC
CATGGTGATGCGGTTTTGGCAGTACATCAATGGGCGTGGATAGCGGTTTGACTCACGGGGATTTCCAAGT
CTCCACCCCATTGACGTCAATGGGAGTTTGTTTTGGCACCAAAATCAACGGGACTTTCCAAAATGTCGTA
ACAACTCCGCCCCATTGACGCAAATGGGCGGTAGGCGTGTACGGTGGGAGGTCTATATAAGCAGAGCTCT
CCCTATCAGTGATAGAGATCTCCCTATCAGTGATAGAGATCGTCGACTAGTCCAGTGTGGTGGAATTCTG
CAGATATCAACAAGTTTGTACAAAAAAGCAGGCTTTAAAGGAACCAATTCAGTCGACTGGATCCGGTACC
GAATTCGCGGCCGCCACCATGGCAGCAGCAGTAGTGGACCCGCAACAGAGCGTGGTGATGAGAGTGGCCA
ACCTGCCCTTGGTGAGCTCTACCTACGACCTTGTGTCCTCCGCTTATGTCAGTACAAAGGATCAGTACCC
GTATTTGAGATCCGTGTGTGAGATGGCCGAGAAGGGCGTGAAGACCGTGACCTCTGCGGCCATGACAAGT
GCCCTGCCCATCATCCAGAAGCTGGAGCCACAAATTGCGGTTGCCAATACCTATGCCTGCAAGGGGCTAG
ACAGGATGGAGGAAAGACTGCCTATTCTGAACCAGCCAACGTCCGAGATTGTTGCCAGTGCCAGAGGTGC
CGTAACTGGGGCGAAGGATGTGGTGACGACTACCATGGCTGGAGCCAAGGATTCTGTAGCCAGCACAGTC
TCAGGGGTGGTGGATAAGACCAAAGGAGCAGTGACTGGCAGCGTGGAAAGGACCAAGTCTGTGGTCAATG
GCAGCATCAATACAGTTTTGGGGATGGTGCAGTTCATGAACAGTGGAGTAGATAATGCCATCACCAAGTC
GGAGATGCTGGTAGACCAGTACTTCCCTCTCACTCAGGAGGAGCTGGAGATGGAAGCAAAAAAGGTGGAA
GGATTTGATATGGTTCAGAAGCCGAGCAACTATGAACGGCTGGAGTCCCTGTCTACCAAGCTCTGCTCTC
GGGCTTATCACCAGGCTCTCAGCAGGGTTAAAGAGGCCAAACAAAAGAGCCAGGAGACCATTTCTCAGCT
CCACTCCACTGTCCACCTGATTGAATTCGCCAGGAAGAATATGCACAGTGCCAACCAGAAAATTCAGGGT
GCTCAGGATAAGCTCTATGTCTCGTGGGTGGAGTGGAAGAGAAGCATCGGCTACGACGACACCGATGAGT
CCCACTGTGTTGAGCACATCGAGTCACGTACTCTGGCTATCGCCCGCAACCTGACCCAGCAGCTCCAGAC
TACATGCCAGACTGTCCTGGTCAACGCCCAAGGGTTACCACAGAACATTCAAGATCAGGCCAAACACTTG
GGGGTGATGGCAGGCGACATCTACTCCGTATTCCGCAATGCTGCCTCCTTTAAGGAAGTGTCCGATGGCG
TCCTCACATCTAGCAAGGGGCAGCTGCAGAAAATGAAGGAATCCTTAGATGAAGTTATGGATTACTTTGT
TAACAACACGCCTCTCAACTGGCTGGTAGGTCCCTTTTATCCTCAGTCTACCGAGGTGAACAAGGCCAGC
CTGAAGGTCCAGCAGTCTGAGGTCAAAGCTCAGAAGGATCCAGGCAAGCCCATCCCCAACCCCCTGCTGG
GCCTGGACAGCACCGGAAAGTCTTACCCAACTGTGAGTGCTGATTACCAGGACGCCGTTGAGAAGGCGAA
GAAGAAGCTCAGAGGCTTCATCGCTGAGAAGAGATGCGCTCCTCTAATGCTCCGTTTGGCATTCCACTCT
GCTGGAACCTTTGACAAGGGCACGAAGACCGGTGGACCCTTCGGAACCATCAAGCACCCTGCCGAACTGG
CTCACAGCGCTAACAACGGTCTTGACATCGCTGTTAGGCTTTTGGAGCCACTCAAGGCGGAGTTCCCTAT
TTTGAGCTACGCCGATTTCTACCAGTTGGCTGGCGTTGTTGCCGTTGAGGTCACGGGTGGACCTAAGGTT
CCATTCCACCCTGGAAGAGAGGACAAGCCTGAGCCACCACCAGAGGGTCGCTTGCCCGATCCCACTAAGG
GTTCTGACCATTTGAGAGATGTGTTTGGCAAAGCTATGGGGCTTACTGACCAAGATATCGTTGCTCTATC
TGGGGGTCACACTATTGGAGCTGCACACAAGGAGCGTTCTGGATTTGAGGGTCCCTGGACCTCTAATCCT
CTTATTTTCGACAACTCATACTTCACGGAGTTGTTGAGTGGTGAGAAGGAAGGTCTCCTTCAGCTACCTT
CTGACAAGGCTCTTTTGTCTGACCCTGTATTCCGCCCTCTCGTTGATAAATATGCAGCGGACGAAGATGC
CTTCTTTGCTGATTACGCTGAGGCTCACCAAAAGCTTTCCGAGCTTGGGTTTGCTGATGCCTAATGACTC
GAGATATCTAGACCCAGCTTTCTTGTACAAAGTGGTTGATATCCAGCACAGTGGCGGCCGCTCGACAATC
AACCTCTGGATTACAAAATTTGTGAAAGATTGACTGGTATTCTTAACTATGTTGCTCCTTTTACGCTATG
TGGATACGCTGCTTTAATGCCTTTGTATCATGCTATTGCTTCCCGTATGGCTTTCATTTTCTCCTCCTTG
TATAAATCCTGGTTGCTGTCTCTTTATGAGGAGTTGTGGCCCGTTGTCAGGCAACGTGGCGTGGTGTGCA
CTGTGTTTGCTGACGCAACCCCCACTGGTTGGGGCATTGCCACCACCTGTCAGCTCCTTTCCGGGACTTT
CGCTTTCCCCCTCCCTATTGCCACGGCGGAACTCATCGCCGCCTGCCTTGCCCGCTGCTGGACAGGGGCT
CGGCTGTTGGGCACTGACAATTCCGTGGTGTTGTCGGGGAAGCTGACGTCCTTTCCATGGCTGCTCGCCT
GTGTTGCCACCTGGATTCTGCGCGGGACGTCCTTCTGCTACGTCCCTTCGGCCCTCAATCCAGCGGACCT
TCCTTCCCGCGGCCTGCTGCCGGCTCTGCGGCCTCTTCCGCGTCTTCGCCTTCGCCCTCAGACGAGTCGG
ATCTCCCTTTGGGCCGCCTCCCCGCCTGGAATTCTACCGGGTAGGGGAGGCGCTTTTCCCAAGGCAGTCT
GGAGCATGCGCTTTAGCAGCCCCGCTGGGCACTTGGCGCTACACAAGTGGCCTCTGGCCTCGCACACATT
CCACATCCACCGGTAGGCGCCAACCGGCTCCGTTCTTTGGTGGCCCCTTCGCGCCACCTTCTACTCCTCC
CCTAGTCAGGAAGTTCCCCCCCGCCCCGCAGCTCGCGTCGTGCAGGACGTGACAAATGGAAGTAGCACGT
CTCACTAGTCTCGTGCAGATGGACAGCACCGCTGAGCAATGGAAGCGGGTAGGCCTTTGGGGCAGCGGCC
AATAGCAGCTTTGCTCCTTCGCTTTCTGGGCTCAGAGGCTGGGAAGGGGTGGGTCCGGGGGCGGGCTCAG
GGGCGGGCTCAGGGGCGGGGCGGGCGCCCGAAGGTCCTCCGGAGGCCCGGCATTCTGCACGCTTCAAAAG
CGCACGTCTGCCGCGCTGTTCTCCTCTTCCTCATCTCCGGGCCTTTCGACCTGCAGCCCAAGCTTACCAT
GACCGAGTACAAGCCCACGGTGCGCCTCGCCACCCGCGACGACGTCCCCAGGGCCGTACGCACCCTCGCC
GCCGCGTTCGCCGACTACCCCGCCACGCGCCACACCGTCGATCCGGACCGCCACATCGAGCGGGTCACCG
AGCTGCAAGAACTCTTCCTCACGCGCGTCGGGCTCGACATCGGCAAGGTGTGGGTCGCGGACGACGGCGC
CGCGGTGGCGGTCTGGACCACGCCGGAGAGCGTCGAAGCGGGGGCGGTGTTCGCCGAGATCGGCCCGCGC
ATGGCCGAGTTGAGCGGTTCCCGGCTGGCCGCGCAGCAACAGATGGAAGGCCTCCTGGCGCCGCACCGGC
CCAAGGAGCCCGCGTGGTTCCTGGCCACCGTCGGCGTCTCGCCCGACCACCAGGGCAAGGGTCTGGGCAG
CGCCGTCGTGCTCCCCGGAGTGGAGGCGGCCGAGCGCGCCGGGGTGCCCGCCTTCCTGGAGACCTCCGCG
CCCCGCAACCTCCCCTTCTACGAGCGGCTCGGCTTCACCGTCACCGCCGACGTCGAGGTGCCCGAAGGAC
CGCGCACCTGGTGCATGACCCGCAAGCCCGGTGCCTGACGCCCGCCCCACGACCCGCAGCGCCCGACCGA
AAGGAGCGCACGACCCCATGCATCTCGAGGGCCCGGTACCTTTAAGACCAATGACTTACAAGGCAGCTGT
AGATCTTAGCCACTTTTTAAAAGAAAAGGGGGGACTGGAAGGGCTAGCTCACTCCCAACGAAGACAAGAT
CTGCTTTTTGCTTGTACTGGGTCTCTCTGGTTAGACCAGATCTGAGCCTGGGAGCTCTCTGGCTAACTAG
GGAACCCACTGCTTAAGCCTCAATAAAGCTTGCCTTGAGTGCTTCAAGTAGTGTGTGCCCGTCTGTTGTG
TGACTCTGGTAACTAGAGATCCCTCAGACCCTTTTAGTCAGTGTGGAAAATCTCTAGCAGTAGTAGTTCA
TGTCATCTTATTATTCAGTATTTATAACTTGCAAAGAAATGAATATCAGAGAGTGAGAGGAACTTGTTTA
TTGCAGCTTATAATGGTTACAAATAAAGCAATAGCATCACAAATTTCACAAATAAAGCATTTTTTTCACT
GCATTCTAGTTGTGGTTTGTCCAAACTCATCAATGTATCTTATCATGTCTGGCTCTAGCTATCCCGCCCC
TAACTCCGCCCATCCCGCCCCTAACTCCGCCCAGTTCCGCCCATTCTCCGCCCCATGGCTGACTAATTTT
TTTTATTTATGCAGAGGCCGAGGCCGCCTCGGCCTCTGAGCTATTCCAGAAGTAGTGAGGAGGCTTTTTT
GGAGGCCTAGGGACGTACCCAATTCGCCCTATAGTGAGTCGTATTACGCGCGCTCACTGGCCGTCGTTTT
ACAACGTCGTGACTGGGAAAACCCTGGCGTTACCCAACTTAATCGCCTTGCAGCACATCCCCCTTTCGCC
AGCTGGCGTAATAGCGAAGAGGCCCGCACCGATCGCCCTTCCCAACAGTTGCGCAGCCTGAATGGCGAAT
GGG
[124 nt withheld, positions 7424-7547]
C
[91 nt withheld, positions 7549-7639]
A
[49 nt withheld, positions 7641-7689]
CCTTTGACGTTGGAGTCCACGTTCTTT
[37 nt withheld, positions 7717-7753]
ACCCTATCTCGGTCTATTCTTTTGATTTATAAGGGATTTTGCCGATTTCGGCCTATTGGTTAAAAAATGA
GCTGATTTAACAAAAATTTAACGCGAATTTTAACAAAATATTAACGCTTACAATTTAGGTGGCACTTTTC
GGGGAAATGTGCGCGGAACCCCTATTTGTTTATTTTTCTAAATACATTCAAATATGTATCCGCTCATGAG
ACAATAACCCTGATAAATGCTTCAATAATATTGAAAAAGGAAGAGTATGAGTATTCAACATTTCCGTGTC
GCCCTTATTCCCTTTTTTGCGGCATTTTGCCTTCCTGTTTTTGCTCACCCAGAAACGCTGGTGAAAGTAA
AAGATGCTGAAGATCAGTTGGGTGCACGAGTGGGTTACATCGAACTGGATCTCAACAGCGGTAAGATCCT
TGAGAGTTTTCGCCCCGAAGAACGTTTTCCAATGATGAGCACTTTTAAAGTTCTGCTATGTGGCGCGGTA
TTATCCCGTATTGACGCCGGGCAAGAGCAACTCGGTCGCCGCATACACTATTCTCAGAATGACTTGGTTG
AGTACTCACCAGTCACAGAAAAGCATCTTACGGATGGCATGACAGTAAGAGAATTATGCAGTGCTGCCAT
AACCATGAGTGATAACACTGCGGCCAACTTACTTCTGACAACGATCGGAGGACCGAAGGAGCTAACCGCT
TTTTTGCACAACATGGGGGATCATGTAACTCGCCTTGATCGTTGGGAACCGGAGCTGAATGAAGCCATAC
CAAACGACGAGCGTGACACCACGATGCCTGTAGCAATGGCAACAACGTTGCGCAAACTATTAACTGGCGA
ACTACTTACTCTAGCTTCCCGGCAACAATTAATAGACTGGATGGAGGCGGATAAAGTTGCAGGACCACTT
CTGCGCTCGGCCCTTCCGGCTGGCTGGTTTATTGCTGATAAATCTGGAGCCGGTGAGCGTGGGTCTCGCG
GTATCATTGCAGCACTGGGGCCAGATGGTAAGCCCTCCCGTATCGTAGTTATCTACACGACGGGGAGTCA
GGCAACTATGGATGAACGAAATAGACAGATCGCTGAGATAGGTGCCTCACTGATTAAGCATTGGTAACTG
TCAGACCAAGTTTACTCATATATACTTTAGATTGATTTAAAACTTCATTTTTAATTTAAAAGGATCTAGG
TGAAGATCCTTTTTGATAATCTCATGACCAAAATCCCTTAACGTGAGTTTTCGTTCCACTGAGCGTCAGA
CCCCGTAGAAAAGATCAAAGGATCTTCTTGAGATCCTTTTTTTCTGCGCGTAATCTGCTGCTTGCAAACA
AAAAAACCACCGCTACCAGCGGTGGTTTGTTTGCCGGATCAAGAGCTACCAACTCTTTTTCCGAAGGTAA
CTGGCTTCAGCAGAGCGCAGATACCAAATACTGTTCTTCTAGTGTAGCCGTAGTTAGGCCACCACTTCAA
GAACTCTGTAGCACCGCCTACATACCTCGCTCTGCTAATCCTGTTACCAGTGGCTGCTGCCAGTGGCGAT
AAGTCGTGTCTTACCGGGTTGGACTCAAGACGATAGTTACCGGATAAGGCGCAGCGGTCGGGCTGAACGG
GGGGTTCGTGCACACAGCCCAGCTTGGAGCGAACGACCTACACCGAACTGAGATACCTACAGCGTGAGCT
ATGAGAAAGCGCCACGCTTCCCGAAGGGAGAAAGGCGGACAGGTATCCGGTAAGCGGCAGGGTCGGAACA
GGAGAGCGCACGAGGGAGCTTCCAGGGGGAAACGCCTGGTATCTTTATAGTCCTGTCGGGTTTCGCCACC
TCTGACTTGAGCGTCGATTTTTGTGATGCTCGTCAGGGGGGCGGAGCCTATGGAAAAACGCCAGCAACGC
GGCCTTTTTACGGTTCCTGGCCTTTTGCTGGCCTTTTGCTCACATGTTCTTTCCTGCGTTATCCCCTGAT
TCTGTGGATAACCGTATTACCGCCTTTGAGTGAGCTGATACCGCTCGCCGCAGCCGAACGACCGAGCGCA
GCGAGTCAGTGAGCGAGGAAGCGGAAGAGCGCCCAATACGCAAACCGCCTCTCCCCGCGCGTTGGCCGAT
TCATTAATGCAGCTGGCACGACAGGTTTCCCGACTGGAAAGCGGGCAGTGAGCGCAACGCAATTAATGTG
AGTTAGCTCACTCATTAGGCACCCCAGGCTTTACACTTTATGCTTCCGGCTCGTATGTTGTGTGGAATTG
TGAGCGGATAACAATTTCACACAGGAAACAGCTATGACCATGATTACGCCAAGCGCGCAATTAACCCTCA
CTAAAGGGAACAAAAGCTGGAGCTGCAAGCTTAA
